Addgene plasmid #177612: pEcH6AK
Purpose: Expresses His tagged AK in Escherichia coli cells
Depositing lab: Kambiz Hamadani. Depositing organization: California State University, San Marcos.
Backbone
  Vector backbone: 2BT
  Vector type: Bacterial Expression
Growth in bacteria
  Bacterial resistance: Ampicillin, 100 μg/mL
  Growth temperature: 37°C
  Growth strain: DH5alpha
  Copy number: High Copy
Gene/Insert
  Gene/Insert name: Adenylate Kinase
  Species: Escherichia coli
  Entrez Gene: adk (a.k.a. b0474, ECK0468, dnaW, plsA)
  Tag / fusion protein: Hexahistidine (N terminal on backbone)
  Cloning method: Ligation Independent Cloning
Terms and licenses: Academic/Nonprofit Terms; Industry Terms: Not Available to Industry
How to cite: pEcH6AK was a gift from Kambiz Hamadani (Addgene plasmid # 177612 ; http://n2t.net/addgene:177612 ; RRID:Addgene_177612)
