[The description below was written by a language model from this plasmid's Addgene catalogue record and pLannotate feature annotations shown in this document.]
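Description:
pEcH6AK is a bacterial expression plasmid built on the 2BT backbone, a ligation-independent cloning vector, and is designed to produce N-terminally hexahistidine-tagged adenylate kinase in Escherichia coli. The sequenced plasmid is 5,432 nt. It replicates from a ColE1/pMB1-type origin and is selected with ampicillin through the β-lactamase gene driven by its own promoter. The catalogue lists it as high copy, although the feature table also shows pBR322-derived elements, including the bom mobility region and the rop gene, which normally moderates copy number. Two fragments of the tetracycline resistance gene and its promoter flank the expression cassette. This suggests the cassette interrupts that gene, so tetracycline resistance should not be expected.

The expression cassette consists of a T7 promoter, the efficient ribosome binding site from phage T7 gene 10, a 6xHis tag, a TEV protease site (annotated as a fragment) and then the E. coli adk coding sequence, ending in a T7 terminator. No lac operator or lacI gene is annotated. Transcription depends on T7 RNA polymerase, so protein production requires a host strain that supplies that enzyme. A short match to the gene 10B-derived SET1 tag lies downstream of adk, just before the terminator, and is most likely residual vector sequence rather than part of the fusion protein.

Adenylate kinase catalyses the reversible transfer of a phosphate group between ATP and AMP and is central to adenine nucleotide homeostasis. The tag arrangement supports purification by immobilised metal affinity chromatography, and the TEV site would in principle allow the tag to be removed. The record does not state any downstream application beyond expression of the tagged enzyme.
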