Features (pLannotate 1.2.2; 16 found; start..end, strand, type, name):
    114..218     +  promoter       AmpR promoter: bla
    219..1079    +  CDS            AmpR: β-lactamase; bla; confers resistance to ampicillin, carbenicillin, and related antibiotics
   1250..1838    +  rep_origin     ori: high-copy-number ColE1/pMB1/pBR322/pUC origin of replication
   2024..2163    -  misc_feature   bom: basis of mobility region from pBR322
   2265..2456    -  CDS            rop: Rop protein, which maintains plasmids at low copy number; rop
   2473..2853    +  CDS            YPB1_ECOLX: Protein predicted: Swiss-Prot protein existence level 4. From Escherichia coli.
   3095..3995    -  CDS            TcR (fragment): tetracycline efflux protein; tet; confers resistance to tetracycline
   4017..4035    +  promoter       T7 promoter: promoter for bacteriophage T7 RNA polymerase
   4124..4146    +  RBS            RBS: efficient ribosome binding site from bacteriophage T7 gene 10 (Olins and Rangwala, 1989)
   4166..4183    +  CDS            6xHis: 6xHis affinity tag
   4184..4200    +  CDS            TEV site (fragment): tobacco etch virus (TEV) protease recognition and cleavage site
   4211..4849    +  CDS            adk: KAD_ECOLI - Also known as dnaW, plsA. Experimental evidence at protein level: Swiss-Prot protein existence level 1. Catalyzes the reversible transfer of the terminal phosphate group between ATP and AMP. Plays an important role in cellular energy homeostasis and in adenine nucleotide metabolism. From Escherichia coli (strain K12).
   4935..4984    +  CDS            SET1 (fragment): solubility-enhancement tag derived from T7 phage gene 10B
   4992..5039    +  terminator     T7 terminator: transcription terminator for bacteriophage T7 RNA polymerase
   5065..5357    -  CDS            TcR (fragment): tetracycline efflux protein; tet; confers resistance to tetracycline
   5405..1       -  promoter       tet promoter (across the origin): E. coli promoter for tetracycline efflux protein gene
>Addgene plasmid #177612 | pEcH6AK | addgene full sequence | sequence record 351533 | Addgene NGS Result
AACATGAGAATTCTTGAAGACGAAAGGGCCTCGTGATACGCCTATTTTTATAGGTTAATGTCATGATAAT
AATGGTTTCTTAGACGTCAGGTGGCACTTTTCGGGGAAATGTGCGCGGAACCCCTATTTGTTTATTTTTC
TAAATACATTCAAATATGTATCCGCTCATGAGACAATAACCCTGATAAATGCTTCAATAACATTGAAAAA
GGAAGAGTATGAGTATTCAACATTTCCGTGTCGCCCTTATTCCCTTTTTTGCGGCATTTTGCCTTCCTGT
TTTTGCTCACCCAGAAACGCTGGTGAAAGTAAAAGATGCTGAAGATCAGTTGGGTGCACGAGTGGGTTAC
ATCGAACTGGATCTCAACAGCGGTAAGATCCTTGAGAGTTTTCGCCCCGAAGAACGTTTTCCAATGATGA
GCACTTTTAAAGTTCTGCTATGTGGCGCGGTATTATCCCGTGTTGACGCCGGGCAAGAGCAACTCGGTCG
CCGCATACACTATTCTCAGAATGACTTGGTTGAGTACTCACCAGTCACAGAAAAGCATCTTACGGATGGC
ATGACAGTAAGAGAATTATGCAGTGCTGCCATAACCATGAGTGATAACACTGCGGCCAACTTACTTCTGA
CAACGATCGGAGGACCGAAGGAGCTAACCGCTTTTTTGCACAACATGGGGGATCATGTAACTCGCCTTGA
TCGTTGGGAACCGGAGCTGAATGAAGCCATACCAAACGACGAGCGTGACACCACGATGCCTGCAGCAATG
GCAACAACGTTGCGCAAACTATTAACTGGCGAACTACTTACTCTAGCTTCCCGGCAACAATTAATAGACT
GGATGGAGGCGGATAAAGTTGCAGGACCACTTCTGCGCTCGGCCCTTCCGGCTGGCTGGTTTATTGCTGA
TAAATCTGGAGCCGGTGAGCGTGGGTCTCGCGGTATCATTGCAGCACTGGGGCCAGATGGTAAGCCCTCC
CGTATCGTAGTTATCTACACGACGGGGAGTCAGGCAACTATGGATGAACGAAATAGACAGATCGCTGAGA
TAGGTGCCTCACTGATTAAGCATTGGTAACTGTCAGACCAAGTTTACTCATATATACTTTAGATTGATTT
AAAACTTCATTTTTAATTTAAAAGGATCTAGGTGAAGATCCTTTTTGATAATCTCATGACCAAAATCCCT
TAACGTGAGTTTTCGTTCCACTGAGCGTCAGACCCCGTAGAAAAGATCAAAGGATCTTCTTGAGATCCTT
TTTTTCTGCGCGTAATCTGCTGCTTGCAAACAAAAAAACCACCGCTACCAGCGGTGGTTTGTTTGCCGGA
TCAAGAGCTACCAACTCTTTTTCCGAAGGTAACTGGCTTCAGCAGAGCGCAGATACCAAATACTGTCCTT
CTAGTGTAGCCGTAGTTAGGCCACCACTTCAAGAACTCTGTAGCACCGCCTACATACCTCGCTCTGCTAA
TCCTGTTACCAGTGGCTGCTGCCAGTGGCGATAAGTCGTGTCTTACCGGGTTGGACTCAAGACGATAGTT
ACCGGATAAGGCGCAGCGGTCGGGCTGAACGGGGGGTTCGTGCACACAGCCCAGCTTGGAGCGAACGACC
TACACCGAACTGAGATACCTACAGCGTGAGCTATGAGAAAGCGCCACGCTTCCCGAAGGGAGAAAGGCGG
ACAGGTATCCGGTAAGCGGCAGGGTCGGAACAGGAGAGCGCACGAGGGAGCTTCCAGGGGGAAACGCCTG
GTATCTTTATAGTCCTGTCGGGTTTCGCCACCTCTGACTTGAGCGTCGATTTTTGTGATGCTCGTCAGGG
GGGCGGAGCCTATGGAAAAACGCCAGCAACGCGGCCTTTTTACGGTTCCTGGCCTTTTGCTGGCCTTTTG
CTCACATGTTCTTTCCTGCGTTATCCCCTGATTCTGTGGATAACCGTATTACCGCCTTTGAGTGAGCTGA
TACCGCTCGCCGCAGCCGAACGACCGAGCGCAGCGAGTCAGTGAGCGAGGAAGCGGAAGAGCGCCTGATG
CGGTATTTTCTCCTTACGCATCTGTGCGGTATTTCACACCGCAATGGTGCACTCTCAGTACAATCTGCTC
TGATGCCGCATAGTTAAGCCAGTATACACTCCGCTATCGCTACGTGACTGGGTCATGGCTGCGCCCCGAC
ACCCGCCAACACCCGCTGACGCGCCCTGACGGGCTTGTCTGCTCCCGGCATCCGCTTACAGACAAGCTGT
GACCGTCTCCGGGAGCTGCATGTGTCAGAGGTTTTCACCGTCATCACCGAAACGCGCGAGGCAGCTGCGG
TAAAGCTCATCAGCGTGGTCGTGAAGCGATTCACAGATGTCTGCCTGTTCATCCGCGTCCAGCTCGTTGA
GTTTCTCCAGAAGCGTTAATGTCTGGCTTCTGATAAAGCGGGCCATGTTAAGGGCGGTTTTTTCCTGTTT
GGTCACTGATGCCTCCGTGTAAGGGGGATTTCTGTTCATGGGGGTAATGATACCGATGAAACGAGAGAGG
ATGCTCACGATACGGGTTACTGATGATGAACATGCCCGGTTACTGGAACGTTGTGAGGGTAAACAACTGG
CGGTATGGATGCGGCGGGACCAGAGAAAAATCACTCAGGGTCAATGCCAGCGCTTCGTTAATACAGATGT
AGGTGTTCCACAGGGTAGCCAGCAGCATCCTGCGATGCAGATCCGGAACATAATGGTGCAGGGCGCTGAC
TTCCGCGTTTCCAGACTTTACGAAACACGGAAACCGAAGACCATTCATGTTGTTGCTCAGGTCGCAGACG
TTTTGCAGCAGCAGTCGCTTCACGTTCGCTCGCGTATCGGTGATTCATTCTGCTAACCAGTAAGGCAACC
CCGCCAGCCTAGCCGGGTCCTCAACGACAGGAGCACGATCATGCGCACCCGTGGCCAGGACCCAACGCTG
CCCGAGATGCGCCGCGTGCGGCTGCTGGAGATGGCGGACGCGATGGATATGTTCTGCCAAGGGTTGGTTT
GCGCATTCACAGTTCTCCGCAAGAATTGATTGGCTCCAATTCTTGGAGTGGTGAATCCGTTAGCGAGGTG
CCGCCGGCTTCCATTCAGGTCGAGGTGGCCCGGCTCCATGCACCGCGACGCAACGCGGGGAGGCAGACAA
GGTATAGGGCGGCGCCTACAATCCATGCCAACCCGTTCCATGTGCTCGCCGAGGCGGCATAAATCGCCGT
GACGATCAGCGGTCCAATGATCGAAGTTAGGCTGGTAAGAGCCGCGAGCGATCCTTGAAGCTGTCCCTGA
TGGTCGTCATCTACCTGCCTGGACAGCATGGCCTGCAACGCGGGCATCCCGATGCCGCCGGAAGCGAGAA
GAATCATAATGGGGAAGGCCATCCAGCCTCGCGTCGCGAACGCCAGCAAGACGTAGCCCAGCGCGTCGGC
CGCCATGCCGGCGATAATGGCCTGCTTCTCGCCGAAACGTTTGGTGGCGGGACCAGTGACGAAGGCTTGA
GCGAGGGCGTGCAAGATTCCGAATACCGCAAGCGACAGGCCGATCATCGTCGCGCTCCAGCGAAAGCGGT
CCTCGCCGAAAATGACCCAGAGCGCTGCCGGCACCTGTCCTACGAGTTGCATGATAAAGAAGACAGTCAT
AAGTGCGGCGACGATAGTCATGCCCCGCGCCCACCGGAAGGAGCTGACTGGGTTGAAGGCTCTCAAGGGC
ATCGGTCGACGCTCTCCCTTATGCGACTCCTGCATTAGGAAGCAGCCCAGTAGTAGGTTGAGGCCGTTGA
GCACCGCCGCCGCAAGGAATGGTGCATGCAAGGAGATGGCGCCCAACAGTCCCCCGGCCACGGGGCCTGC
CACCATACCCACGCCGAAACAAGCGCTCATGAGCCCGAAGTGGCGAGCCCGATCTTCCCCATCGGTGATG
TCGGCGATATAGGCGCCAGCAACCGCACCTGTGGCGCCGGTGATGCCGGCCACGATGCGTCCGGCGTAGA
GGATCGAGATCTCGATCCCGCGAAATTAATACGACTCACTATAGGGAGACCACAACGGTTTCCCTCTAGT
GCCGGCTCCGGAGAGCTCTTTAATTAAGCGGCCGCCCTGCAGGACTCGAGTTCTAGAAATAATTTTGTTT
AACTTTAAGAAGGAGATATACATATGAAATCTTCTCACCATCACCATCACCATGAAAACCTGTACTTCCA
ATCCAATGCACGTATCATTCTGCTTGGCGCTCCGGGCGCGGGGAAAGGGACTCAGGCTCAGTTCATCATG
GAGAAATATGGTATTCCGCAAATCTCCACTGGCGATATGCTGCGTGCTGCGGTCAAATCTGGCTCCGAGC
TGGGTAAACAAGCAAAAGACATTATGGATGCTGGCAAACTGGTCACCGACGAACTGGTGATCGCGCTGGT
TAAAGAGCGCATTGCTCAGGAAGACTGCCGTAATGGTTTCCTGTTGGACGGCTTCCCGCGTACCATTCCG
CAGGCAGACGCGATGAAAGAAGCGGGCATCAATGTTGATTACGTTCTGGAATTCGACGTACCGGACGAAC
TGATCGTTGACCGTATCGTCGGTCGCCGCGTTCATGCGCCGTCTGGTCGTGTTTATCACGTTAAATTCAA
TCCGCCGAAAGTAGAAGGCAAAGACGACGTTACCGGTGAAGAACTGACTACCCGTAAAGATGATCAGGAA
GAGACCGTACGTAAACGTCTGGTTGAATACCATCAGATGACAGCACCGCTGATCGGCTACTACTCCAAAG
AAGCAGAAGCGGGTAATACCAAATACGCGAAAGTTGACGGCACCAAGCCGGTTGCTGAAGTTCGCGCTGA
TCTGGAAAAAATCCTCGGCTAATAACATTGGAAGTGGATAACGGATCCGCGATCGCGGCGCGCCACCTGG
TGGCCGGCCGGTACCACGCGTGCGCGCTGATCCGGCTGCTAACAAAGCCCGAAAGGAAGCTGAGTTGGCT
GCTGCCACCGCTGAGCAATAACTAGCATAACCCCTTGGGGCCTCTAAACGGGTCTTGAGGGGTTTTTTGC
TGAAAGGAGGAACTATATCCGGATATCCACAGGACGGGTGTGGTCGCCATGATCGCGTAGTCGATAGTGG
CTCCAAGTAGCGAAGCGAGCAGGACTGGGCGGCGGCCAAAGCGGTCGGACAGTGCTCCGAGAACGGGTGC
GCATAGAAATTGCATCAACGCATATAGCGCTAGCAGCACGCCATAGTGACTGGCGATGCTGTCGGAATGG
ACGATATCCCGCAAGAGGCCCGGCAGTACCGGCATAACCAAGCCTATGCCTACAGCATCCAGGGTGACGG
TGCCGAGGATGACGATGAGCGCATTGTTAGATTTCATACACGGTGCCTGACTGCGTTAGCAATTTAACTG
TGATAAACTACCGCATTAAAGCTTATCGATGATAAGCTGTCA
