>Addgene plasmid #177612 | pEcH6AK | depositor partial sequence | sequence record 344525 | E. coli Adenylate Kinase cDNA insert
ATGCGTATCATTCTGCTTGGCGCTCCGGGCGCGGGGAAAGGGACTCAGGCTCAGTTCATCATGGAGAAAT
ATGGTATTCCGCAAATCTCCACTGGCGATATGCTGCGTGCTGCGGTCAAATCTGGCTCCGAGCTGGGTAA
ACAAGCAAAAGACATTATGGATGCTGGCAAACTGGTCACCGACGAACTGGTGATCGCGCTGGTTAAAGAG
CGCATTGCTCAGGAAGACTGCCGTAATGGTTTCCTGTTGGACGGCTTCCCGCGTACCATTCCGCAGGCAG
ACGCGATGAAAGAAGCGGGCATCAATGTTGATTACGTTCTGGAATTCGACGTACCGGACGAACTGATCGT
TGACCGTATCGTCGGTCGCCGCGTTCATGCGCCGTCTGGTCGTGTTTATCACGTTAAATTCAATCCGCCG
AAAGTAGAAGGCAAAGACGACGTTACCGGTGAAGAACTGACTACCCGTAAAGATGATCAGGAAGAGACCG
TACGTAAACGTCTGGTTGAATACCATCAGATGACAGCACCGCTGATCGGCTACTACTCCAAAGAAGCAGA
AGCGGGTAATACCAAATACGCGAAAGTTGACGGCACCAAGCCGGTTGCTGAAGTTCGCGCTGATCTGGAA
AAAATCCTCGGCTAA
